Addgene plasmid #221158: CUP1-∆ssCPY*-mGFP in pRS315
Purpose: Fluorescent reporter for cytoplasmic aggregates under LEU2 selection marker
Depositing lab: Mark Leake. Depositing organization: University of York.
Backbone
  Vector backbone: pRS315
  Backbone size w/o insert (bp): 5925
  Total vector size (bp): 8895
  Vector type: Yeast Expression
  Selectable markers: LEU2
Growth in bacteria
  Bacterial resistance: Ampicillin, 100 μg/mL
  Growth temperature: 37°C
  Growth strain: DH5alpha
  Copy number: High Copy
Gene/Insert
  Gene/Insert name: Carboxypeptidase Y (alt name: ∆ssCPY*)
  Species: S. cerevisiae (budding yeast)
  Insert size (bp): 1536
  Mutation: Deletion signal peptide, G255A mutation
  Entrez Gene: PRC1 (a.k.a. YMR297W, CPY1, LBC1)
  Tag / fusion protein: mGFP (C terminal on backbone)
  Cloning method: Gibson Cloning
  Sequencing primers: 5′ tgtatcaattgcattataatatcttcttgt; 3′ aactaattacatgatatcgacaaaggaaaa
Terms and licenses: Academic/Nonprofit Terms; Industry Terms: Not Available to Industry
How to cite: CUP1-∆ssCPY*-mGFP in pRS315 was a gift from Mark Leake (Addgene plasmid # 221158 ; http://n2t.net/addgene:221158 ; RRID:Addgene_221158)
