[The description below was written by a language model from this plasmid's Addgene catalogue record and pLannotate feature annotations shown in this document.]
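Description:
CUP1-∆ssCPY*-mGFP in pRS315 is a yeast expression plasmid of about 8.9 kb built on the pRS315 shuttle backbone. In Saccharomyces cerevisiae it is maintained through a CEN6/ARS element, which gives stable, low-copy centromeric inheritance, and it is selected by complementation of leucine auxotrophy through the LEU2 gene and its own promoter. In E. coli it replicates from a high-copy ColE1/pUC-type origin and is selected with ampicillin via the β-lactamase gene. The backbone also retains pBluescript-derived elements flanking the cloning region: an f1 origin, T3 and T7 promoters, the lac promoter/operator and a lacZα fragment. Several short annotated fragments (rop, bom, lacI, NFS1, CYC1 coding sequence) look like backbone remnants or sequence carried along with neighbouring yeast elements rather than functional parts.

The expression cassette, assembled by Gibson cloning, lies on the reverse strand between the T7 and T3 sites. A copper-regulated CUP1 metallothionein promoter drives a 1,536 bp PRC1 (carboxypeptidase Y) open reading frame, followed by a C-terminal green fluorescent protein and a CYC1 terminator. The record calls the tag mGFP, while the automated annotation matches it most closely to GFPmut3. According to the record, the CPY insert lacks its signal peptide and carries a G255A substitution. Without the signal peptide, the protein is not expected to enter the secretory pathway, so the mutant protein remains in the cytoplasm. The stated purpose is a fluorescent reporter for cytoplasmic aggregates, letting the tagged protein be visualised by microscopy in live yeast with expression adjustable through copper. The LEU2 marker allows it to be combined with plasmids or strains that use other auxotrophic selections.
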