Features (pLannotate 1.2.2; 25 found; start..end, strand, type, name):
     37..1131    +  CDS            LEU2: 3-isopropylmalate dehydrogenase, required for leucine biosynthesis; S. cerevisiae LEU2; yeast auxotrophic marker
   1492..1608    -  CDS            NFS1 (fragment): NFS1_YEAST - Also known as SPL1 From Saccharomyces cerevisiae (strain ATCC 204508 / S288c) (Baker's yeast).
   1607..1657    -  misc_feature   bom (fragment): basis of mobility region from pBR322
   1759..1794    -  CDS            rop (fragment): Rop protein, which maintains plasmids at low copy number; rop
   1862..2365    -  misc_feature   CEN/ARS: S. cerevisiae CEN6 centromere fused to an autonomously replicating sequence
   2402..2506    +  promoter       AmpR promoter: bla
   2507..3367    +  CDS            AmpR: β-lactamase; bla; confers resistance to ampicillin, carbenicillin, and related antibiotics
   3538..4126    +  rep_origin     ori: high-copy-number ColE1/pMB1/pBR322/pUC origin of replication
   4309..4401    +  CDS            lacI (fragment): lac repressor; lacI; The lac repressor binds to the lac operator to inhibit transcription in E. coli. This inhibition can be relieved by adding lactose or isopropyl-β-D-thiogalactopyranoside (IPTG).
   4414..4435    +  protein_bind   CAP binding site: CAP binding activates transcription in the presence of cAMP. E. coli catabolite activator protein
   4450..4480    +  promoter       lac promoter: promoter for the E. coli lac operon
   4488..4504    +  protein_bind   lac operator: The lac repressor binds to the lac operator to inhibit transcription in E. coli. This inhibition can be relieved by adding lactose or isopropyl-β-D-thiogalactopyranoside (IPTG). lac repressor encoded by lacI
   4549..4567    +  promoter       T3 promoter: promoter for bacteriophage T3 RNA polymerase
   4585..4767    -  terminator     CYC1 terminator (fragment): S. cerevisiae CYC1; transcription terminator for CYC1
   4796..4855    -  CDS            CYC1 (fragment): CYC1_YEAST - Experimental evidence at protein level: Swiss-Prot protein existence level 1. Electron carrier protein. The oxidized form of the cytochrome c heme group can accept an electron from the heme group of the cytochrome c1 subunit of ubiquinol-cytochrome c oxidoreductase. Cytochrome c then transfers this electron to the dinuclear copper A center (CU(A)) of the COX2 subunit of cytochrome oxidase, the final protein carrier in the mitochondrial electron-transport chain. Isoform 1 (CYC1) is the predominant cytochrome c during aerobic/normoxic growth. From Saccharomyces cerevisiae (strain AT
   4892..5605    -  CDS            GFPmut3: GFPmut3 is a basic (constitutively fluorescent) green fluorescent protein published in 1996, derived from Aequorea victoria. It is reported to be a very rapidly-maturing weak dimer.
   5612..7147    -  CDS            PRC1: CBPY_YEAST - Experimental evidence at protein level: Swiss-Prot protein existence level 1. Involved in degradation of small peptides. Digests preferentially peptides containing an aliphatic or hydrophobic residue in P1' position, as well as methionine, leucine or phenylalanine in P1 position of ester substrate. From Saccharomyces cerevisiae (strain ATCC 204508 / S288c) (Baker's yeast).
   7188..7422    -  promoter       CUP1 promoter: S. cerevisiae CUP1; inducible metallothionein promoter, regulated by Cu2+
   7554..7577    -  misc_feature   MCS (fragment): pBluescript multiple cloning site
   7586..7604    -  promoter       T7 promoter: promoter for bacteriophage T7 RNA polymerase
   7607..7764    +  CDS            lacZα (fragment): LacZα fragment of β-galactosidase; lacZ fragment
   7768..8196    +  rep_origin     f1 ori (sequence partly withheld): f1 bacteriophage origin of replication; arrow indicates direction of (+) strand synthesis
   8224..8276    -  misc_feature   bom (fragment): basis of mobility region from pBR322
   8307..8402    +  CDS            YO192_YEAST (fragment): Experimental evidence at protein level: Swiss-Prot protein existence level 1. From Saccharomyces cerevisiae (strain ATCC 204508 / S288c) (Baker's yeast).
   8524..36      +  promoter       LEU2 promoter (across the origin): S. cerevisiae LEU2
>Addgene plasmid #221158 | CUP1-∆ssCPY*-mGFP in pRS315 | addgene full sequence | sequence record 450962 | Addgene NGS Result
ATATATATATATATATTTCAAGGATATACCATTCTAATGTCTGCCCCTAAGAAGATCGTCGTTTTGCCAG
GTGACCACGTTGGTCAAGAAATCACAGCCGAAGCCATTAAGGTTCTTAAAGCTATTTCTGATGTTCGTTC
CAATGTCAAGTTCGATTTCGAAAATCATTTAATTGGTGGTGCTGCTATCGATGCTACAGGTGTTCCACTT
CCAGATGAGGCGCTGGAAGCCTCCAAGAAGGCTGATGCCGTTTTGTTAGGTGCTGTGGGTGGTCCTAAAT
GGGGTACCGGTAGTGTTAGACCTGAACAAGGTTTACTAAAAATCCGTAAAGAACTTCAATTGTACGCCAA
CTTAAGACCATGTAACTTTGCATCCGACTCTCTTTTAGACTTATCTCCAATCAAGCCACAATTTGCTAAA
GGTACTGACTTCGTTGTTGTCAGAGAATTAGTGGGAGGTATTTACTTTGGTAAGAGAAAGGAAGACGATG
GTGATGGTGTCGCTTGGGATAGTGAACAATACACCGTTCCAGAAGTGCAAAGAATCACAAGAATGGCCGC
TTTCATGGCCCTACAACATGAGCCACCATTGCCTATTTGGTCCTTGGATAAAGCTAATGTTTTGGCCTCT
TCAAGATTATGGAGAAAAACTGTGGAGGAAACCATCAAGAACGAATTCCCTACATTGAAGGTTCAACATC
AATTGATTGATTCTGCCGCCATGATCCTAGTTAAGAACCCAACCCACCTAAATGGTATTATAATCACCAG
CAACATGTTTGGTGATATCATCTCCGATAAAGCCTCCGTTATCCCAGGTTCCTTGGGTTTGTTGCCATCT
GCGTCCTTGGCCTCTTTGCCAGACAAGAACACCGCATTTGGTTTGTACGAACCATGCCACGGTTCTGCTC
CAGATTTGCCAAAGAATAAGGTCAACCCTATCGCCACTATCTTGTCTGCTGCAATGATGTTGGAATTGTC
ATTGAACTTGCCTGAAGAAGGTAAGGCCATTGAAGATGCAGTTAAAAAGGTTTTGGATGCAGGTATCAGA
ACTGGTGATTTAGGTGGTTCCAACAGTACCACCGAAGTCGGTGATGCTGTCGCCGAAGAAGTTAAGAAAA
TCCTTGCTTAAAAAGATTCTCTTTTTTTATGATATTTGTACATAAACTTTATAAATGAAATTCATAATAG
AAACGACACGAAATTACAAAATGGAATATGTTCATAGGGTAGACGAAACTATATACGCAATCTACATACA
TTTATCAAGAAGGAGAAAAAGGAGGATGTAAAGGAATACAGGTAAGCAAATTGATACTAATGGCTCAACG
TGATAAGGAAAAAGAATTGCACTTTAACATTAATATTGACAAGGAGGAGGGCACCACGCAAAAAGTTAGG
TGTAACAGAAAATCATGAAACTATGATTCCTAATTTATATATTGGAGGATTTTCTCTAAAAAAAAAAAAT
ACAACAAATAAAAAACACTCAATGACCTGACCATTTGATGGAGTTTAAGTCAATACCTTCTTGAACCATT
TCCCATAATGGTGAAAGTTCCCTCAAGAATTTTACTCTGTCAGAAACGGCCTTAACGACGTAGTCGATAT
GGTGCACTCTCAGTACAATCTGCTCTGATGCCGCATAGTTAAGCCAGCCCCGACACCCGCCAACACCCGC
TGACGCGCCCTGACGGGCTTGTCTGCTCCCGGCATCCGCTTACAGACAAGCTGTGACCGTCTCCGGGAGC
TGCATGTGTCAGAGGTTTTCACCGTCATCACCGAAACGCGCGAGACGAAAGGGCCTCGTGATACGCCTAT
TTTTATAGGTTAATGTCATGATAATAATGGTTTCTTAGACGGATCGCTTGCCTGTAACTTACACGCGCCT
CGTATCTTTTAATGATGGAATAATTTGGGAATTTACTCTGTGTTTATTTATTTTTATGTTTTGTATTTGG
ATTTTAGAAAGTAAATAAAGAAGGTAGAAGAGTTACGGAATGAAGAAAAAAAAATAAACAAAGGTTTAAA
AAATTTCAACAAAAAGCGTACTTTACATATATATTTATTAGACAAGAAAAGCAGATTAAATAGATATACA
TTCGATTAACGATAAGTAAAATGTAAAATCACAGGATTTTCGTGTGTGGTCTTCTACACAGACAAGATGA
AACAATTCGGCATTAATACCTGAGAGCAGGAAGAGCAAGATAAAAGGTAGTATTTGTTGGCGATCCCCCT
AGAGTCTTTTACATCTTCGGAAAACAAAAACTATTTTTTCTTTAATTTCTTTTTTTACTTTCTATTTTTA
ATTTATATATTTATATTAAAAAATTTAAATTATAATTATTTTTATAGCACGTGATGAAAAGGACCCAGGT
GGCACTTTTCGGGGAAATGTGCGCGGAACCCCTATTTGTTTATTTTTCTAAATACATTCAAATATGTATC
CGCTCATGAGACAATAACCCTGATAAATGCTTCAATAATATTGAAAAAGGAAGAGTATGAGTATTCAACA
TTTCCGTGTCGCCCTTATTCCCTTTTTTGCGGCATTTTGCCTTCCTGTTTTTGCTCACCCAGAAACGCTG
GTGAAAGTAAAAGATGCTGAAGATCAGTTGGGTGCACGAGTGGGTTACATCGAACTGGATCTCAACAGCG
GTAAGATCCTTGAGAGTTTTCGCCCCGAAGAACGTTTTCCAATGATGAGCACTTTTAAAGTTCTGCTATG
TGGCGCGGTATTATCCCGTATTGACGCCGGGCAAGAGCAACTCGGTCGCCGCATACACTATTCTCAGAAT
GACTTGGTTGAGTACTCACCAGTCACAGAAAAGCATCTTACGGATGGCATGACAGTAAGAGAATTATGCA
GTGCTGCCATAACCATGAGTGATAACACTGCGGCCAACTTACTTCTGACAACGATCGGAGGACCGAAGGA
GCTAACCGCTTTTTTGCACAACATGGGGGATCATGTAACTCGCCTTGATCGTTGGGAACCGGAGCTGAAT
GAAGCCATACCAAACGACGAGCGTGACACCACGATGCCTGTAGCAATGGCAACAACGTTGCGCAAACTAT
TAACTGGCGAACTACTTACTCTAGCTTCCCGGCAACAATTAATAGACTGGATGGAGGCGGATAAAGTTGC
AGGACCACTTCTGCGCTCGGCCCTTCCGGCTGGCTGGTTTATTGCTGATAAATCTGGAGCCGGTGAGCGT
GGGTCTCGCGGTATCATTGCAGCACTGGGGCCAGATGGTAAGCCCTCCCGTATCGTAGTTATCTACACGA
CGGGGAGTCAGGCAACTATGGATGAACGAAATAGACAGATCGCTGAGATAGGTGCCTCACTGATTAAGCA
TTGGTAACTGTCAGACCAAGTTTACTCATATATACTTTAGATTGATTTAAAACTTCATTTTTAATTTAAA
AGGATCTAGGTGAAGATCCTTTTTGATAATCTCATGACCAAAATCCCTTAACGTGAGTTTTCGTTCCACT
GAGCGTCAGACCCCGTAGAAAAGATCAAAGGATCTTCTTGAGATCCTTTTTTTCTGCGCGTAATCTGCTG
CTTGCAAACAAAAAAACCACCGCTACCAGCGGTGGTTTGTTTGCCGGATCAAGAGCTACCAACTCTTTTT
CCGAAGGTAACTGGCTTCAGCAGAGCGCAGATACCAAATACTGTTCTTCTAGTGTAGCCGTAGTTAGGCC
ACCACTTCAAGAACTCTGTAGCACCGCCTACATACCTCGCTCTGCTAATCCTGTTACCAGTGGCTGCTGC
CAGTGGCGATAAGTCGTGTCTTACCGGGTTGGACTCAAGACGATAGTTACCGGATAAGGCGCAGCGGTCG
GGCTGAACGGGGGGTTCGTGCACACAGCCCAGCTTGGAGCGAACGACCTACACCGAACTGAGATACCTAC
AGCGTGAGCTATGAGAAAGCGCCACGCTTCCCGAAGGGAGAAAGGCGGACAGGTATCCGGTAAGCGGCAG
GGTCGGAACAGGAGAGCGCACGAGGGAGCTTCCAGGGGGAAACGCCTGGTATCTTTATAGTCCTGTCGGG
TTTCGCCACCTCTGACTTGAGCGTCGATTTTTGTGATGCTCGTCAGGGGGGCGGAGCCTATGGAAAAACG
CCAGCAACGCGGCCTTTTTACGGTTCCTGGCCTTTTGCTGGCCTTTTGCTCACATGTTCTTTCCTGCGTT
ATCCCCTGATTCTGTGGATAACCGTATTACCGCCTTTGAGTGAGCTGATACCGCTCGCCGCAGCCGAACG
ACCGAGCGCAGCGAGTCAGTGAGCGAGGAAGCGGAAGAGCGCCCAATACGCAAACCGCCTCTCCCCGCGC
GTTGGCCGATTCATTAATGCAGCTGGCACGACAGGTTTCCCGACTGGAAAGCGGGCAGTGAGCGCAACGC
AATTAATGTGAGTTAGCTCACTCATTAGGCACCCCAGGCTTTACACTTTATGCTTCCGGCTCGTATGTTG
TGTGGAATTGTGAGCGGATAACAATTTCACACAGGAAACAGCTATGACCATGATTACGCCAAGCTCGGAA
TTAACCCTCACTAAAGGGAACAAAAGCTGGGTACCGTACACGCGTTTGTACAGAAAAAAAAGAAAAATTT
GAAATATAAATAACGTTCTTAATACTAACATAACTATAAAAAAATAAATAGGGACCTAGACTTCAGGTTG
TCTAACTCCTTCCTTTTCGGTTAGAGCGGATGTGGGGGGAGGGCGTGAATGTAAGCGTGACATAACTAAT
TACATGATATCGACAAAGGAAAAGGGGCCTGTTTACTCACAGGCTTTTTTCAAGTAGGTAATTAAGTCGT
TTCTGTCTTTTTCCTTCTTCAACCCGGTACCGGATCCAGATATTCTATGGCAAAGCTTTTATTTGTATAG
TTCATCCATGCCATGTGTAATCCCAGCAGCTGTTACAAACTCAAGAAGGACCATGTGGTCTCTCTTTTCG
TTGGGATCTTTCGAAAGTTTAGATTGTGTGGACAGGTAATGGTTGTCTGGTAAAAGGACAGGGCCATCGC
CAATTGGAGTATTTTGTTGATAATGGTCTGCTAGTTGAACGCTTCCATCTTCAATGTTGTGTCTAATTTT
GAAGTTAACTTTGATTCCATTCTTTTGTTTGTCTGCCATGATGTATACATTGTGTGAGTTATAGTTGTAT
TCCAATTTGTGTCCAAGAATGTTTCCATCTTCTTTAAAATCAATACCTTTTAACTCGATTCTATTAACAA
GGGTATCACCTTCAAACTTGACTTCAGCACGTGTCTTGTAGTTCCCGTCATCTTTGAAAAATATAGTTCT
TTCCTGTACATAACCTTCGGGCATGGCACTCTTGAAAAAGTCATGCTGTTTCATATGATCTGGGTATCTC
GCAAAGCATTGAACACCATAACCGAAAGTAGTGACAAGTGTTGGCCATGGAACAGGTAGTTTTCCAGTAG
TGCAAATAAATTTAAGGGTAAGTTTTCCGTATGTTGCATCACCTTCACCCTCTCCACTGACAGAAAATTT
GTGCCCATTAACATCACCATCTAATTCAACAAGAATTGGGACAACTCCAGTGAAAAGTTCTTCTCCTTTA
CTCATCTCGAGTAAGGAGAAACCACCGTGGATCCATTCGTTAACCATACTTAAGGCGTTTTCAGGGACGT
CAAATGGAACCATGTGGCCACCATTGAAGACTCTCAAATAGGTGAAGTGCTTGTAGGATTTGACTTCACC
AGCGACCTCGTCGGTGATAGAAGCAGTCCAGTTACGTACTTTTTGGCTTGCAAATTCTTCGTCGTACTTC
CATGGCAAGACATCCGTCCACGCCTTATTACCCAACCAGTTACAGATGAAATCTTTATCGCCTGCATATA
CCAGAATGGGTAGGTCTTGATTCAAAAGATCTGTTACGGCGGTGTGGTAAGGCTTCATCCAATCACCCGC
AAACAGGAAATTTCTGTTGATATCGAAGTTACAGGATTCGTAGTGGTCAACCTCCGCACCGACAGCTTCT
TTGACGTAGTCCTGGTTTAAGTAGTCGTCGATATCTTGTAACGTTGGGTAGCACAAATTGCCACCTTCAC
AATCCTTCCTGATATCGTAAACGTTTCTGCCGGTACGTTGGTAAGGAGCCAATTGGGCGTTATTACAATA
AATGGTAGCTGGAACACAGGACCAGACGGATTGCGAGTCATAGCACGACTCGATCAAGCCCAAACAACGT
TCCAAAGAGTCTTCCATAGCAGAGCATTCCTCCGAGGGCAAAACAGATGGTTCGCCACCTTCACCACAGG
CCATTGGTTCGTAATAGTTATACTGAGTCAATGGGTCAGTGAGGCCATTTCCGATCAAGACGGAGGTTAA
GTTGAAGTTTCTGTCCTTGTGAGACAAAATTTCAGAGGCAAAAACAGGGATGTAATGGCCGGCGTAGGAT
TCCCTAGCGATGTGGAAATCTTGGCCCTTGTTGACGTATTCAGGGAACTGATCGAAGAACAACTCCAAGA
AGTTATAGACATCCTTACCAGCGGCGACAGTGTTGGAAACACCTGAGGACCCGGAATACGAGAACCCAAC
GTTGACAGGCTGGTCAAGGAAGATCACGGTGGCATTGCTGTTCCAAGAGTAAGGGTTCCCGATGGGTTTC
AAATCAGGTCCAATGGATGAGGGTCCTAATTCAAAGAACAGCCCGGTTAGTGAAGAACAACCTGGACCCC
CGTTCAACCAAAGGATGACCGGATCCTTTGCAGGATCGTTTCTACTTTCAAAAGTCCAAAAGAAGAAATG
CTTGTCCTCGTCTTCCACATCCAAGTAACCCGTGTACTGTGTGACATTTGGGTCAATGCCCAGGATTTTA
GGGTCCTTAATCTTGTTGACACGAAGCTGATAGTTTTCAATTGCGTCATTCTTGACCACAAAGTCCCAGT
CTTTCTTCGTTTTGATTGCTTCAGGGAATTTTGGCTTAGTGGAAGTTTCAAGGCTCATAACCTGGTTTGG
GTACAAATGCTCTATTTGGGCCCAAGCGTCCAATACATTGGAGTCCAACTCCTTCAAGAGATGATCCAGG
TCGAGGTCCAAACCAAATTTTTCCGCAGCTTGCAGCAAAACGTCCTTATCTAGACCCAACGGTCTTTGCA
ATGAGATCATGAATTCGTTACAGTTTGTTTTTCTTAATATCTATTTCGATGACTTCTATATGATATTGCA
CTAACAAGAAGATATTATAATGCAATTGACACAAGACAAGGAGTTATTTGCTTCTCTTTTATATGATTCT
GACAATCCATATTGCGTTGGTAGTCTTTTTTGCTGGAACGGTTCAGCGGAAAAGACGCATCGCTCTTTTT
GCTTCTAGAAGAAATGCCAGCAAAAGAATCTCTTGACAGTGACTGACAGCAAAAATGTCTTTTTCTAACT
AGTAACAAGGCTAAGATATCAGCCTGAAATAAAGGGTGGTGAAGTAATAATTAAATCATCCGTATAAACC
TATACACATATATGAGGAAAAATAATACAAAAGTGTTTTAAATACAGATACATACATGAACATGCGGCCG
CCACCGCGGTGGAGCTCCAATTCGCCCTATAGTGAGTCGTATTACAATTCACTGGCCGTCGTTTTACAAC
GTCGTGACTGGGAAAACCCTGGCGTTACCCAACTTAATCGCCTTGCAGCACATCCCCCTTTCGCCAGCTG
GCGTAATAGCGAAGAGGCCCGCACCGATCGCCCTTCCCAACAGTTGCGCAGCCTGAATGGCGAATGG
[124 nt withheld, positions 7768-7891]
C
[91 nt withheld, positions 7893-7983]
A
[49 nt withheld, positions 7985-8033]
CCTTTGACGTTGGAGTCCACGTTCTTT
[37 nt withheld, positions 8061-8097]
ACCCTATCTCGGTCTATTCTTTTGATTTATAAGGGATTTTGCCGATTTCGGCCTATTGGTTAAAAAATGA
GCTGATTTAACAAAAATTTAACGCGAATTTTAACAAAATATTAACGCTTACAATTTCCTGATGCGGTATT
TTCTCCTTACGCATCTGTGCGGTATTTCACACCGCATATCGACCGGTCGAGGAGAACTTCTAGTATATCT
ACATACCTAATATTATTGCCTTATTAAAAATGGAATCCCAACAATTACATCAAAATCCACATTCTCTTCA
AAATCAATTGTCCTGTACTCCCTTGTTCATGTGTGTTCAAAAACGTTATATTTATAGGATAATTATACTC
TATTTCTCAACAAGTAATTGGTTGTTTGGCCGAGCGGTCTAAGGCGCCTGATTCAAGAAATATCTTGACC
GCAGTTAACTGTGGGAATACTCAGGTATCGTAAGATGCAAGAGTTCGAATCTCTTAGCAACCATTATTTT
TTTCCTCAACATAACGAGAACACACAGGGGCGCTATCGCACAGAATCAAATTCGATGACTGGAAATTTTT
TGTTAATTTCAGAGGTCGCCTGACGCATATACCTTTTTCAACTGAAAAATTGGGAGAAAAAGGAAAGGTG
AGAGCGCCGGAACCGGCTTTTCATATAGAATAGAGAAGCGTTCATGACTAAATGCTTGCATCACAATACT
TGAAGTTGACAATATTATTTAAGGACCTATTGTTTTTTCCAATAGGTGGTTAGCAATCGTCTTACTGTCT
AACTTTTCTTACCTTTTACATTTCAGCA
